>Addgene plasmid #21913 | CHOP 6: mCHOP-WT-9E10-pcDNA1 | depositor full sequence | sequence record 10084 | Author sequence
GGCGTAATCTGCTGCTTGCAAACAAAAAAACCACCGCTACCAGCGGTGGTTTGTTTGCCGGATCAAGAGC
TACCAACTCTTTTTCCGAAGGTAACTGGCTTCAGCAGAGCGCAGATACCAAATACTGTCCTTCTAGTGTA
GCCGTAGTTAGGCCACCACTTCAAGAACTCTGTAGCACCGCCTACATACCTCGCTCTGCTAATCCTGTTA
CCAGTGGCTGCTGCCAGTGGCGATAAGTCGTGTCTTACCGGGTTGGACTCAAGACGATAGTTACCGGATA
AGGCGCAGCGGTCGGGCTGAACGGGGGGTTCGTGCACACAGCCCAGCTTGGAGCGAACGACCTACACCGA
ACTGAGATACCTACAGCGTGAGCATTGAGAAAGCGCCACGCTTCCCGAAGGGAGAAAGGCGGACAGGTAT
CCGGTAAGCGGCAGGGTCGGAACAGGAGAGCGCACGAGGGAGCTTCCAGGGGGAAACGCCTGGTATCTTT
ATAGTCCTGTCGGGTTTCGCCACCTCTGACTTGAGCGTCGATTTTTGTGATGCTCGTCAGGGGGGCGGAG
CCTATGGAAAAACGCCAGCAACGCAAGCTAGCTTCTAGCTAGAAATTGTAAACGTTAATATTTTGTTAAA
ATTCGCGTTAAATTTTTGTTAAATCAGCTCATTTTTTAACCAATAGGCCGAAATCGGCAAAATCCCTTAT
AAATCAAAAGAATAGCCCGAGATAGGGT
[37 nt withheld, positions 729-765]
AAAGAACGTGGACTCCAACGTCAAAGGGCGAAAAACCGTCTATCAGGGCGATGGCC
[115 nt withheld, positions 822-936]
G
[144 nt withheld, positions 938-1081]
ACCGTATAACGTGCTTTCCTCGTTG
[64 nt withheld, positions 1107-1170]
CTGGATTACCGCGGTCTTTCTCAACGTAACACTTTACAGCGGCGCGTCATTTGATATGATGCGCCCCGCT
TCCCGATAAGGGAGCAGGCCAGTAAAAGCATTACCCGTGGTGGGGTTCCCGAGCGGCCAAAGGGAGCAGA
CTCTAAATCTGCCGTCATCGACTTCGAAGGTTCGAATCCTTCCCCCACCACCATCACTTTCAAAAGTCCG
AAAGAATCTGCTCCCTGCTTGTGTGTTGGAGGTCGCTGAGTAGTGCGCGAGTAAAATTTAAGCTACAACA
AGGCAAGGCTTGACCGACAATTGCATGAAGAATCTGCTTAGGGTTAGGCGTTTTGCGCTGCTTCGCGATG
TACGGGCCAGATATACGCGTTGACATTGATTATTGACTAGTTATTAATAGTAATCAATTACGGGGTCATT
AGTTCATAGCCCATATATGGAGTTCCGCGTTACATAACTTACGGTAAATGGCCCGCCTGGCTGACCGCCC
AACGACCCCCGCCCATTGACGTCAATAATGACGTATGTTCCCATAGTAACGCCAATAGGGACTTTCCATT
GACGTCAATGGGTGGACTATTTACGGTAAACTGCCCACTTGGCAGTACATCAAGTGTATCATATGCCAAG
TACGCCCCCTATTGACGTCAATGACGGTAAATGGCCCGCCTGGCATTATGCCCAGTACATGACCTTATGG
GACTTTCCTACTTGGCAGTACATCTACGTATTAGTCATCGCTATTACCATGGTGATGCGGTTTTGGCAGT
ACATCAATGGGCGTGGATAGCGGTTTGACTCACGGGGATTTCCAAGTCTCCACCCCATTGACGTCAATGG
GAGTTTGTTTTGGCACCAAAATCAACGGGACTTTCCAAAATGTCGTAACAACTCCGCCCCATTGACGCAA
ATGGGCGGTAGGCGTGTACGGTGGGAGGTCTATATAAGCAGAGCTCTCTGGCTAACTAGAGAACCCACTG
CTTACTGGCTTATCGAAATTAATACGACTCACTATAGGGAGACCCAAGCTTGGTACCGAGCTCGGATCCG
CCATGGAGCAAAAGCTGATTTCTGAGGAGGATCTGGCAGCTGAGTCCCTGCCTTTCACCTTGGAGACGGT
GTCCAGCTGGGAGCTGGAAGCCTGGTATGAGGATCTGCAGGAGGTCCTGTCCTCAGATGAAATTGGGGGC
ACCTATATCTCATCCCCAGGAAACGAAGAGGAAGAATCAAAAACCTTCACTACTCTTGACCCTGCGTCCC
TAGCTTGGCTGACAGAGGAGCCAGGGCCAACAGAGGTCACACGCACATCCCAAAGCCCTCGCTCTCCAGA
TTCCAGTCAGAGTTCTATGGCCCAGGAGGAAGAGGAGGAAGAGCAAGGAAGAACTAGGAAACGGAAACAG
AGTGGTCAGTGCCCAGCCCGGCCTGGGAAGCAACGCATGAAGGAGAAGGAGCAGGAGAACGAGCGGAAAG
TGGCACAGCTAGCTGAAGAGAACGAGCGGCTCAAGCAGGAAATCGAGCGCCTGACCAGGGAGGTGGAGAC
CACACGGCGGGCTCTGATCGACCGCATGGTCAGCCTGCACCAAGCATGAACAGTGGGCATCACCTCGAGC
ATGCATCTAGAGGGCCCTATTCTATAGTGTCACCTAAATGCTAGAGGATCTTTGTGAAGGAACCTTACTT
CTGTGGTGTGACATAATTGGACAAACTACCTACAGAGATTTAAAGCTCTAAGGTAAATATAAAATTTTTA
AGTGTATAATGTGTTAAACTACTGATTCTAATTGTTTGTGTATTTTAGATTCCAACCTATGGAACTGATG
AATGGGAGCAGTGGTGGAATGCCTTTAATGAGGAAAACCTGTTTTGCTCAGAAGAAATGCCATCTAGTGA
TGATGAGGCTACTGCTGACTCTCAACATTCTACTCCTCCAAAAAAGAAGAGAAAGGTAGAAGACCCCAAG
GACTTTCCTTCAGAATTGCTAAGTTTTTTGAGTCATGCTGTGTTTAGTAATAGAACTCTTGCTTGCTTTG
CTATTTACACCACAAAGGAAAAAGCTGCACTGCTATACAAGAAAATTATGGAAAAATATTTGATGTATAG
TGCCTTGACTAGAGATCATAATCAGCCATACCACATTTGTAGAGGTTTTACTTGCTTTAAAAAACCTCCC
ACACCTCCCCCTGAACCTGAAACATAAAATGAATGCAATTGTTGTTGTTAACTTGTTTATTGCAGCTTAT
AATGGTTACAAATAAAGCAATAGCATCACAAATTTCACAAATAAAGCATTTTTTTCACTGCATTCTAGTT
GTGGTTTGTCCAAACTCATCAATGTATCTTATCATGTCTGGATCATCCCGCCATGGTATCAACGCCATAT
TTCTATTTACAGTAGGGACCTCTTCGTTGTGTAGGTACCGCTGTATTCCTAGGGAAATAGTAGAGGCACC
TTGAACTGTCTGCATCAGCCATATAGCCCCCGCTGTTCGACTTACAAACACAGGCACAGTACTGACAAAC
CCATACACCTCCTCTGAAATACCCATAGTTGCTAGGGCTGTCTCCGAACTCATTACACCCTCCAAAGTCA
GAGCTGTAATTTCGCCATCAAGGGCAGCGAGGGCTTCTCCAGATAAAATAGCTTCTGCCGAGAGTCCCGT
AAGGGTAGACACTTCAGCTAATCCCTCGATGAGGTCTACTAGAATAGTCAGTGCGGCTCCCATTTTGAAA
ATTCACTTACTTGATCAGCTTCAGAAGATGGCGGAGGGCCTCCAACACAGTAATTTTCCTCCCGACTCTT
AAAATAGAAAATGTCAAGTCAGTTAAGCAGGAAGTGGACTAACTGACGCAGCTGGCCGTGCGACATCCTC
TTTTAATTAGTTGCTAGGCAACGCCCTCCAGAGGGCGTGTGGTTTTGCAAGAGGAAGCAAAAGCCTCTCC
ACCCAGGCCTAGAATGTTTCCACCCAATCATTACTATGACAACAGCTGTTTTTTTTAGTATTAAGCAGAG
GCCGGGGACCCCTGGGCCCGCTTACTCTGGAGAAAAAGAAGAGAGGCATTGTAGAGGCTTCCAGAGGCAA
CTTGTCAAAACAGGACTGCTTCTATTTCTGTCACACTGTCTGGCCCTGTCACAAGGTCCAGCACCTCCAT
ACCCCCTTTAATAAGCAGTTTGGGAACGGGTGCGGGTCTTACTCCGCCCATCCCGCCCCTAACTCCGCCC
AGTTCCGCCCATTCTCCGCCCCATGGCTGACTAATTTTTTTTATTTATGCAGAGGCCGAGGCCGCCTCGG
CCTCTGAGCTATTCCAGAAGTAGTGAGGAGGCTTTTTTGGAGGCCTAGGCTTTTGCAAAAAGCTAATTC
Features (pLannotate 1.2.2; 19 found; start..end, strand, type, name):
      2..570     +  rep_origin     ori: high-copy-number ColE1/pMB1/pBR322/pUC origin of replication
    603..1061    -  rep_origin     f1 ori (sequence partly withheld): f1 bacteriophage origin of replication; arrow indicates direction of (+) strand synthesis
   1049..1170    -  CDS            M13 gene IV (fragment) (sequence partly withheld): pIV; IV; phage assembly
   1204..1383    +  tRNA           supF: E. coli amber-suppressor tyrosine tRNA
   1542..1921    +  enhancer       CMV enhancer: human cytomegalovirus immediate early enhancer
   1922..2125    +  promoter       CMV promoter: human cytomegalovirus (CMV) immediate early promoter
   2121..2154    +  LTR            5' LTR (truncated) (fragment): truncated 5' long terminal repeat (LTR) from HIV-1
   2170..2188    +  promoter       T7 promoter: promoter for bacteriophage T7 RNA polymerase
   2253..2756    +  CDS            Ddit3: DDIT3_MOUSE - Also known as Chop From Mus musculus (Mouse).
   2801..2819    -  promoter       SP6 promoter: promoter for bacteriophage SP6 RNA polymerase
   2827..2901    +  CDS            small t antigen (fragment): SV40 (simian virus 40) small t antigen
   2903..2968    +  intron         small t intron: SV40 (simian virus 40) small t antigen intron
   3098..3118    +  CDS            SV40 NLS: nuclear localization signal of SV40 (simian virus 40) large T antigen
   3125..3259    +  CDS            LT_POVHA (fragment): Protein inferred from homology: Swiss-Prot protein existence level 3. Isoform large T antigen is a key early protein essential for both driving viral replication and inducing cellular transformation. Plays a role in viral genome replication by driving entry of quiescent cells into the cell cycle and by autoregulating the synthesis of viral early mRNA. Displays highly oncogenic activities by corrupting the host cellular checkpoint mechanisms that guard cell division and the transcription, replication, and repair of DNA. Participates in the modulation of cellular gene expression preceeding viral
   3284..3367    +  CDS            large T antigen (fragment): large T antigen from SV40 (simian virus 40)
   3390..3524    +  polyA_signal   SV40 poly(A) signal: SV40 polyadenylation signal
   3525..3893    -  CDS            VP2_POVMA (fragment): Experimental evidence at protein level: Swiss-Prot protein existence level 1. [Isoform VP3]: structural protein that resides within the core of the capsid surrounded by 72 VP1 pentamers. Following virus endocytosis and trafficking to the endoplasmic reticulum, VP2 and VP3 form oligomers and integrate into the endoplasmic reticulum membrane. Heterooligomer VP2-VP3 may create a viroporin for transporting the viral genome across the endoplasmic reticulum membrane to the cytoplasm. Nuclear entry of the viral DNA involves the selective exposure and importin recognition of VP2 or Vp3 nuclear localiz
   4261..4359    -  CDS            VP1_POVMP (fragment): Experimental evidence at protein level: Swiss-Prot protein existence level 1. Forms an icosahedral capsid with a T=7 symmetry and a 40 nm diameter. The capsid is composed of 72 pentamers linked to each other by disulfide bonds and associated with VP2 or VP3 proteins. Interacts with terminal alpha(2,3)-linked sialic acids on the cell surface to provide virion attachment to target cell. This attachment induces virion internalization predominantly through caveolin-mediated endocytosis. Once attached, the virion is internalized by caveolin- mediated endocytosis and traffics to the endoplasmic reti
   4370..4505    +  rep_origin     SV40 ori: SV40 origin of replication
