[The description below was written by a language model from this plasmid's Addgene catalogue record and pLannotate feature annotations shown in this document.]
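Description:
CHOP 6: mCHOP-WT-9E10-pcDNA1 is a mammalian expression plasmid built on the Invitrogen pcDNA1 backbone that carries the wild-type mouse CHOP coding region (CHOP10/GADD153, gene symbol Ddit3) fused at its N terminus to the 9E10 Myc epitope. According to the depositor, only the coding region is present. It was joined to the tag by patch-PCR and ligated between BamHI and XhoI sites, both of which remain intact. The annotated full sequence is about 4.5 kb. In it, the Ddit3 open reading frame lies downstream of the human CMV immediate-early enhancer and promoter and is followed by the SV40 small t intron and SV40 polyadenylation signal. Together these elements drive strong constitutive transcription and provide splicing and 3' end processing of the message in transfected cells. T7 and SP6 promoters flank the insert, which would permit in vitro transcription of either strand. The Myc tag itself is not called out in the feature table, but there is room for it between the T7 promoter and the start of the Ddit3 annotation.

The plasmid has no conventional drug-resistance gene. It carries a ColE1/pUC-type origin, an f1 origin for single-stranded DNA production, and supF, an amber-suppressor tyrosine tRNA. Selection therefore depends on a host such as MC1061/P3, whose P3 episome bears amber-mutated ampicillin and tetracycline resistance genes. The suppressor restores both, which explains the combined ampicillin and tetracycline selection. The depositor suggests moving the insert into a more convenient vector such as pcDNA3. An SV40 origin and polyomavirus-derived fragments are also annotated. The SV40 origin allows episomal amplification in cells that express large T antigen. The record supports use for transient expression and Myc-based detection of mouse CHOP.
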