Addgene plasmid #21913: CHOP 6: mCHOP-WT-9E10-pcDNA1
Depositing lab: David Ron. Depositing organization: NYU Grossman School of Medicine.
Backbone
  Vector backbone: pcDNA1
  Backbone manufacturer: Invitrogen
  Backbone size w/o insert (bp): 4000
  Vector type: Mammalian Expression
Growth in bacteria
  Bacterial resistance: Ampicillin and Tetracycline, 100 & 10 μg/mL
  Growth temperature: 37°C
  Growth strain: MC1061/P3
  Copy number: Unknown
Gene/Insert
  Gene/Insert name: CHOP10
  Species: M. musculus (mouse)
  Insert size (bp): 560
  Entrez Gene: Ddit3 (a.k.a. AltDDIT3, CHOP-10, CHOP10, chop, gadd153)
  Tag / fusion protein: 9E10 (Myc) (N terminal on insert)
  Cloning method: Restriction Enzyme; 5′ cloning site BamHI (not destroyed); 3′ cloning site XhoI (not destroyed)
  Sequencing primers: 5′ CMV-F; 3′ SP6
Terms and licenses: Academic/Nonprofit Terms; Industry Terms: Not Available to Industry
Depositor comments: From depositing lab: "9E10 (Myc-epitope) tagged mouse CHOP coding region only. The insert was joined to the epitope tag using patch-PCR and incorporating unique BamH1 and Xho1 sites for ligation into pcDNA1. Stocks are provided as MC1060 (or MC1061, we are not sure) host strain transformed with the plasmid. Note that pCDNA1 plasmids must be propagated on combined amp and tet selection. I would recommedn that you consider transferring the insert into a better host strain such as pcDNA3"
How to cite: CHOP 6: mCHOP-WT-9E10-pcDNA1 was a gift from David Ron (Addgene plasmid # 21913 ; http://n2t.net/addgene:21913 ; RRID:Addgene_21913)
