>Addgene plasmid #21913 | CHOP 6: mCHOP-WT-9E10-pcDNA1 | addgene partial sequence | sequence record 27654 | 21913 with CMV-F
GAGCTCTCTGGCTAACTAGAGAACCCACTGCTTACTGGCTTATCGAAATTAATACGACTCACTATAGGGA
GACCCAAGCTTGGTACCGAGCTCGGATCCGCCATGGAGCAAAAGCTGATTTCTGAGGAGGATCTGGGAGG
GGCAGCTGAGTCCCTGCCTTTCACCTTGGAGACGGTGTCCAGCTGGGAGCTGGAAGCCTGGTATGAGGAT
CTGCAGGAGGTCCTGTCCTCAGATGAAATTGGGGGCACCTATATCTCATCCCCAGGAAACGAAGAGGAAG
AATCAAAAACCTTCACTACTCTTGACCCTGCGTCCCTAGCTTGGCTGACAGAGGAGCCAGGGCCAACAGA
GGTCACACGCACATCCCAAAGCCCTCGCTCTCCAGATTCCAGTCAGAGTTCTATGGCCCAGGAGGAAGAG
GAGGAAGAGCAAGGAAGAACTAGGAAACGGAAACAGAGTGGTCAGTGCCCAGCCCGGCCTGGGAAGCAAC
GCATGAAGGAGAAGGAGCAGGAGAACGAGCGGAAAGTGGCACAGCTAGCTGAAGAGAACGAGCGGCTCAA
GCAGGAAATCGAGCGCCTGACCAGGGAGGTGGAGACCACACGGCGGGCTCTGATCGACCGCATGGTCAGC
CTGCACCAAGCATGAACAGTGGGCATCACCTCGAGCATGCATCTAGAGGGCCCTATTCTATAGTGTCACC
TAAATGCTAGAGGATCTTTGTGAAGGAACCTTACTTCTGTGGTGTGACATAATTGGACAAACTACCTAC
